>Addgene plasmid #185025 | pRAR039 | addgene full sequence | sequence record 366941 | Addgene NGS Result
GCTTTACACTTTATGCTTCCGGCTGAATTCTAAAGATCTCGGCAAGGCATGAAACAGCACATCGCCAATC
GGATGATGATAGTAATCTGCCGCCCATAGCAGCAATCGCCAGACGGAGTGAGTAAACACCGGCTCACTAT
CCAGCACTTCGACTACCGCTTTTAGCTCATTGAGCGGCAGTTCGCTGGCATCGCTAACTGATACCACAAT
CCCGATGCGCTCCTGCTGTTTGCCAAACGGCACGCGCACGCGACACCCAGCTTTAACCGTCATGCCTTCT
GGCAGCAGATAGTCAAAGGTACGAGGAAGCGGAACGGGCAAGGCAACGTGGGCAACGGGCATAGCATCAT
CCTGACTTGAAATTCGGTGGGTTAGTATACACATTGCCGTAGAAGAGTGCGGATCAGTTTGCATACGCTG
GTTAATTTCTGTATGATTTCTATACTTTTAACATCGCGTGGTGTCTGGCGTTAGGGCTGGAAGAGCGACG
CGGCCTTAAACCGAGGTTTTCCCATGAAAAAAGATATTCACCCGAAATACGAAGAAATTACTGCTAGCTG
CTCTTGCGGTAACGTAATGAAAATCCGCTCCACCGTTGGTCATGGTGGTGGTGGTATGAGCAAAGGAGAA
GAACTTTTCACTGGAGTTGTCCCAATTCTTGTTGAATTAGATGGTGATGTTAATGGGCACAAATTTTCTG
TCCGTGGAGAGGGTGAAGGTGATGCTACAAACGGAAAACTCACCCTTAAATTTATTTGCACTACTGGAAA
ACTACCTGTTCCGTGGCCAACACTTGTCACTACTCTGACCTATGGTGTTCAATGCTTTTCCCGTTATCCG
GATCACATGAAACGGCATGACTTTTTCAAGAGTGCCATGCCCGAAGGTTATGTACAGGAACGCACTATAT
CTTTCAAAGATGACGGGACCTACAAGACGCGTGCTGAAGTCAAGTTTGAAGGTGATACCCTTGTTAATCG
TATCGAGTTAAAGGGTATTGATTTTAAAGAAGATGGAAACATTCTTGGACACAAACTCGAGTACAACTTT
AACTCACACAATGTATACATCACGGCAGACAAACAAAAGAATGGAATCAAAGCTAACTTCAAAATTCGCC
ACAACGTTGAAGATGGTTCCGTTCAACTAGCAGACCATTATCAACAAAATACTCCAATTGGCGATGGCCC
TGTCCTTTTACCAGACAACCATTACCTGTCGACACAATCTGTCCTTTCGAAAGATCCCAACGAAAAGCGT
GACCACATGGTCCTTCTTGAGTTTGTAACTGCTGCTGGGATTACACATGGCATGGATGAGCTCTACAAAT
AAGGATCTGAAGCTTGGGCCCGAACAAAAACTCATCTCAGAAGAGGATCTGAATAGCGCCGTCGACCATC
ATCATCATCATCATTGAGTTTAAACGGTCTCCAGCTTGGCTGTTTTGGCGGATGAGAGAAGATTTTCAGC
CTGATACAGATTAAATCAGAACGCAGAAGCGGTCTGATAAAACAGAATTTGCCTGGCGGCAGTAGCGCGG
TGGTCCCACCTGACCCCATGCCGAACTCAGAAGTGAAACGCCGTAGCGCCGATGGTAGTGTGGGGTCTCC
CCATGCGAGAGTAGGGAACTGCCAGGCATCAAATAAAACGAAAGGCTCAGTCGAAAGACTGGGCCTTTCG
TTTTATCTGTTGTTTGTCGGTGAACTGGATCCTTACTCGAGTCTAGACTGCAGTTGATCGGGCACGTAAG
AGGTTCCAACTTTCACCATAATGAAATAAGATCACTACCGGGCGTATTTTTTGAGTTATCGAGATTTTCA
GGAGCTAAGGAAGCTAAAATGGAGAAAAAAATCACTGGATATACCACCGTTGATATATCCCAATGGCATC
GTAAAGAACATTTTGAGGCATTTCAGTCAGTTGCTCAATGTACCTATAACCAGACCGTTCAGCTGGATAT
TACGGCCTTTTTAAAGACCGTAAAGAAAAATAAGCACAAGTTTTATCCGGCCTTTATTCACATTCTTGCC
CGCCTGATGAATGCTCATCCGGAATTTCGTATGGCAATGAAAGACGGTGAGCTGGTGATATGGGATAGTG
TTAACCCTTGTTACACCGTTTTCCATGAGCAAACTGAAACGTTTTCATCGCTCTGGAGTGAATACCACGA
CGATTTCCGGCAGTTTCTACACATATATTCGCAAGATGTGGCGTGTTACGGTGAAAACCTGGCCTATTTC
CCTAAAGGGTTTATTGAGAATATGTTTTTCGTCTCAGCCAATCCCTGGGTGAGTTTCACCAGTTTTGATT
TAAACGTGGCCAATATGGACAACTTCTTCGCCCCCGTTTTCACCATGGGCAAATATTATACGCAAGGCGA
CAAGGTGCTGATGCCGCTGGCGATTCAGGTTCATCATGCCGTTTGTGATGGCTTCCATGTCGGCAGAATG
CTTAATGAATTACAACAGTACTGCGATGAGTGGCAGGGCGGGGCGTAATTTGATATCGAGCTCGCTTGGA
CTCCTGTTGATAGATCCAGTAATGACCTAAGAACTCCATCTGGATTTGTTCAGAACGCTCGGTTGCCGCC
GGGCGTTTTTTATTGGTGAGAATCCAAGCCTCCGATCAACGTCTCATTTTCGCCAAAAGTTGGCCCAGGG
CTTCCCGGTATCAACAGGGACACCAGGATTTATTTATTCTGCGAAGTGATCTTCCGTCACAGGTATTTAT
TCGGCGCAAAGTGCGTCGGGTGATGCTGCCAACTTACTGATTTAGTGTATGATGGTGTTTTTGAGGTGCT
CCAGTGGCTTCTGTTTCTATCAGCTGTCCCTCCTGTTCAGCTACTGACGGGGTGGTGCGTAACGGCAAAA
GCACCGCCGGACATCAGCGCTAGCGGAGTGTATACTGGCTTACTATGTTGGCACTGATGAGGGTGTCAGT
GAAGTGCTTCATGTGGCAGGAGAAAAAAGGCTGCACCGGTGCGTCAGCAGAATATGTGATACAGGATATA
TTCCGCTTCCTCGCTCACTGACTCGCTACGCTCGGTCGTTCGACTGCGGCGAGCGGAAATGGCTTACGAA
CGGGGCGGAGATTTCCTGGAAGATGCCAGGAAGATACTTAACAGGGAAGTGAGAGGGCCGCGGCAAAGCC
GTTTTTCCATAGGCTCCGCCCCCCTGACAAGCATCACGAAATCTGACGCTCAAATCAGTGGTGGCGAAAC
CCGACAGGACTATAAAGATACCAGGCGTTTCCCCCTGGCGGCTCCCTCGTGCGCTCTCCTGTTCCTGCCT
TTCGGTTTACCGGTGTCATTCCGCTGTTATGGCCGCGTTTGTCTCATTCCACGCCTGACACTCAGTTCCG
GGTAGGCAGTTCGCTCCAAGCTGGACTGTATGCACGAACCCCCCGTTCAGTCCGACCGCTGCGCCTTATC
CGGTAACTATCGTCTTGAGTCCAACCCGGAAAGACATGCAAAAGCACCACTGGCAGCAGCCACTGGTAAT
TGATTTAGAGGAGTTAGTCTTGAAGTCATGCGCCGGTTAAGGCTAAACTGAAAGGACAAGTTTTGGTGAC
TGCGCTCCTCCAAGCCAGTTACCTCGGTTCAAAGAGTTGGTAGCTCAGAGAACCTTCGAAAAACCGCCCT
GCAAGGCGGTTTTTTCGTTTTCAGAGCAAGAGATTACGCGCAGACCAAAACGATCTCAAGAAGATCATCT
TATTAATCAGATAAAATATTTCTAGATTTCAGTGCAATTTATCTCTTCAAATGTAGCACCTGAAGTCAGC
CCCATACGATATAAGTTGTAATTCTCATGTTTGACAGCTTATCATCGATAAGCTTCCGATGGCGCGCCGA
GAG
Features (pLannotate 1.2.2; 15 found; start..end, strand, type, name):
      3..24      +  promoter       lac UV5 promoter (fragment): E. coli lac promoter with an "up" mutation
     40..342     -  CDS            priA (fragment): PRIA_ECOLI - Experimental evidence at protein level: Swiss-Prot protein existence level 1. Involved in the restart of stalled replication forks. Recognizes and binds the arrested nascent DNA chain at stalled replication forks. It can open the DNA duplex, via its helicase activity, and promote assembly of the primosome and loading of the major replicative helicase DnaB onto DNA. Is also involved in initiation of normal DNA replication in various plasmids and phages. Binds to branched DNA structures that resemble D-loops or to the primosome assembly site (PAS). Binds to DNA in two distinct modes
    454..506     +  ncRNA          L31-Gammaproteobacteria: Accession: RF03157 - L31-Gammaproteobacteria ribosomal protein leader
    514..603     +  CDS            rpmE (fragment): RL31_ECOLI - Experimental evidence at protein level: Swiss-Prot protein existence level 1. Binds the 23S rRNA. From Escherichia coli (strain K12).
    616..1329    +  CDS            Superfolder GFP: Superfolder GFP is a basic (constitutively fluorescent) green fluorescent protein published in 2005, derived from Aequorea victoria. It is reported to be a very rapidly-maturing weak dimer.
   1397..1414    +  CDS            capTEV™ (fragment): composite tag for in vivo biotinylation, TEV protease cleavage, and 6xHis tagging
   1521..1636    +  ncRNA          5S rRNA: Accession: RF00001 - 5S ribosomal RNA
   1640..1686    +  terminator     rrnB T1 terminator: transcription terminator T1 from the E. coli rrnB gene
   1741..1838    +  promoter       cat promoter: promoter of the E. coli cat gene encoding chloramphenicol acetyltransferase
   1839..2498    +  CDS            CmR: chloramphenicol acetyltransferase; cat; confers resistance to chloramphenicol
   2569..2603    +  terminator     lambda t0 terminator: minimal transcription terminator from phage lambda (Scholtissek and Grosse, 1987)
   2749..2892    +  mobile_element IS1 (fragment): prokaryotic transposable element IS1
   3011..3066    -  rep_origin     RSF ori (fragment): Plasmids containing the RSF 1030 origin of replication can be propagated in E. coli cells that contain additional plasmids with compatible origins.
   3154..3699    -  rep_origin     p15A ori: Plasmids containing the medium-copy-number p15A origin of replication can be propagated in E. coli cells that contain a second plasmid with the ColE1 origin.
   3811..3835    +  promoter       tet promoter (fragment): E. coli promoter for tetracycline efflux protein gene
