[The description below was written by a language model from this plasmid's Addgene catalogue record and pLannotate feature annotations shown in this document.]
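Description:
pRAR039 is a 3.85 kb bacterial reporter plasmid built on a pACYC-type backbone with the p15A origin of replication. It is selected with chloramphenicol through a cat promoter-driven chloramphenicol acetyltransferase gene followed by a lambda t0 terminator. The catalogue lists the plasmid as high copy, whereas p15A is generally regarded as a medium-copy origin that is compatible with ColE1-type plasmids. The short hits annotated as lac UV5, tet promoter, IS1 and RSF ori are only fragments and most likely reflect backbone remnants rather than functional parts.

The payload is a translational fusion reporter for the E. coli MG1655 ribosomal protein L31 gene, rpmE. About 400 nt of native upstream promoter region is included, which overlaps the end of the neighbouring, oppositely oriented priA gene and explains the priA fragment in the annotation. This is followed by the rpmE 5'UTR with nucleotides 1–31 deleted, the remainder of which is detected as the gammaproteobacterial L31 ribosomal protein leader RNA. The first 90 nt of the rpmE coding sequence are joined through a glycine linker to superfolder GFP. Transcription ends in an rrnB terminator region, which also accounts for the 5S rRNA and T1 terminator annotations.

Because expression depends on the native promoter, leader and translation start of rpmE, sfGFP fluorescence reports both transcriptional and post-transcriptional control of L31 synthesis. The truncated leader makes this a deletion variant for testing how the first 31 nt of the 5'UTR contribute to that regulation. The associated study examined how Zur, zinc and the paralogue L31p influence L31 expression through an RNA-mediated mechanism.
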