Addgene plasmid #185025: pRAR039
Purpose: 400 nt l31 promoter region, l31 5'UTR with nt. 1-31 deleted, 90 nt of l31 coding region, glycine linker, sfGFP, trrnB
Depositing lab: Julius Lucks. Depositing organization: Northwestern University. Publication: Zur and zinc increase expression of E. coli ribosomal protein L31 through RNA-mediated repression of the repressor L31p. Rasmussen RA, Wang S, Camarillo JM, Sosnowski V, Cho BK, Goo YA, Lucks JB, O'Halloran TV. Nucleic Acids Res. 2022 Dec 9;50(22):12739-12753. doi: 10.1093/nar/gkac1086. PubMed 36533433.
Backbone
  Vector backbone: p15A oripACYC
  Vector type: Bacterial Expression
Growth in bacteria
  Bacterial resistance: Chloramphenicol, 25 μg/mL
  Growth temperature: 37°C
  Growth strain: DH5alpha
  Copy number: High Copy
Gene/Insert
  Gene/Insert name: L31-sfGFP (alt name: rpmE-sfGFP)
  Species: E. coli MG1655
  Mutation: Nucleotides 1-31 deleted from rpmE 5'UTR, Only first 90 nt of rpmE coding present
  Cloning method: Gibson Cloning
Terms and licenses: Academic/Nonprofit Terms; Industry Terms: Not Available to Industry
How to cite: pRAR039 was a gift from Julius Lucks (Addgene plasmid # 185025 ; http://n2t.net/addgene:185025 ; RRID:Addgene_185025)
